Addgene plasmid #158235: pLKO_HA.AU1.V5_NGFR
Purpose: Protein Barcode (Pro-Code) for vector/cell tracking. Contains U6 trRNA cassette for sgRNA cloning. Enables phenotypic CRISPR screens at a single cell resolution (using cytometry).
Depositing lab: Brian Brown. Depositing organization: Icahn School of Medicine at Mount Sinai. Publication: Protein Barcodes Enable High-Dimensional Single-Cell CRISPR Screens. Wroblewska A, Dhainaut M, Ben-Zvi B, Rose SA, Park ES, Amir ED, Bektesevic A, Baccarini A, Merad M, Rahman AH, Brown BD. Cell. 2018 Nov 1;175(4):1141-1155.e16. doi: 10.1016/j.cell.2018.09.022. Epub 2018 Oct 18. PubMed 30343902.
Backbone
  Vector backbone: pLKO
  Backbone size w/o insert (bp): 9000
  Vector type: Lentiviral, CRISPR
Growth in bacteria
  Bacterial resistance: Ampicillin, 100 μg/mL
  Growth temperature: 37°C
  Growth strain: NEB Stable
  Copy number: High Copy
Gene/Insert
  Gene/Insert name: Pro-Code Tagged human dNGFR
  Species: H. sapiens (human)
  Insert size (bp): 1000
  Mutation: Truncation of the signaling domain
  Entrez Gene: NGFR (a.k.a. CD271, Gp80-LNGFR, TNFRSF16, p75(NTR), p75NTR)
  Promoter: EF1a
  Tag / fusion protein: HA.AU1.V5 (N terminal on insert)
  Cloning method: Restriction Enzyme; 5′ cloning site Unknown (unknown if destroyed)
  Sequencing primers: 5′ cctttttgagtttggatcttggttcat
Terms and licenses: Academic/Nonprofit Terms; Industry Terms: Not Available to Industry
How to cite: pLKO_HA.AU1.V5_NGFR was a gift from Brian Brown (Addgene plasmid # 158235 ; http://n2t.net/addgene:158235 ; RRID:Addgene_158235)
