[The description below was written by a language model from this plasmid's Addgene catalogue record and pLannotate feature annotations shown in this document.]
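Description:
pLKO_HA.AU1.V5_NGFR is a lentiviral CRISPR vector built on the pLKO backbone, about 8.8 kb in the sequenced record. It is propagated in E. coli through a high-copy ColE1/pUC-type origin with ampicillin selection (AmpR), and it also retains an f1 origin and an SV40 origin. The viral framework has a third-generation layout. An RSV promoter fused to a truncated HIV-1 5' LTR drives genomic RNA production in packaging cells, followed by the Ψ packaging signal with a partial gag sequence, the Rev response element for Rev-dependent nuclear export, and a cPPT/CTS. A second truncated LTR, annotated downstream of the payload, serves as the 3' LTR, and an SV40 polyadenylation signal lies beyond it.

Two expression units sit between the LTRs. A human U6 RNA polymerase III promoter lies directly upstream of the S. pyogenes Cas9 guide RNA scaffold, forming a cassette into which an sgRNA spacer can be cloned. The record indicates no specific guide, and the vector does not encode Cas9. Downstream, the EF-1α promoter drives a human NGFR lacking its signalling domain (dNGFR), which acts as an inert cell-surface scaffold, and a WPRE follows to enhance transcript expression. The catalogue entry states that the receptor carries an N-terminal combination of HA, AU1 and V5 epitopes, although these tags are not individually annotated in the feature table.

This triplet of epitopes is one "Pro-Code" protein barcode. Pairing each epitope combination with a particular sgRNA lets transduced cells be identified by antibody staining and cytometry. This supports vector or cell tracking and pooled phenotypic CRISPR screens read out at single-cell resolution.
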