Features (pLannotate 1.2.2; 29 found; start..end, strand, type, name):
     50..290     +  promoter       U6 promoter: RNA polymerase III promoter for human U6 snRNA
    317..392     +  misc_RNA       gRNA scaffold: guide RNA scaffold for the Streptococcus pyogenes CRISPR/Cas9 system
    440..557     +  misc_feature   cPPT/CTS: central polypurine tract and central termination sequence of HIV-1
    624..690     +  CDS            small t antigen (fragment): SV40 (simian virus 40) small t antigen
    697..1875    +  promoter       EF-1α promoter: strong constitutive promoter for human elongation factor EF-1α
   1892..1917    +  misc_feature   MCS (fragment): multiple cloning site
   1930..2880    +  CDS            NGFR (fragment): TNR16_HUMAN - Also known as TNFRSF16. Experimental evidence at protein level: Swiss-Prot protein existence level 1. Low affinity receptor which can bind to NGF, BDNF, NTF3, and NTF4. Forms a heterodimeric receptor with SORCS2 that binds the precursor forms of NGF, BDNF and NTF3 with high affinity, and has much lower affinity for mature NGF and BDNF (PubMed:24908487). Plays an important role in differentiation and survival of specific neuronal populations during development (By similarity). Can mediate cell survival as well as cell death of neural cells. Plays a role in the inactivation of RHOA
   2911..3499    +  misc_feature   WPRE: woodchuck hepatitis virus posttranscriptional regulatory element
   3504..3641    +  CDS            nef (fragment): NEF_HV1LA - Experimental evidence at protein level: Swiss-Prot protein existence level 1. Extracellular Nef protein targets CD4(+) T-lymphocytes for apoptosis by interacting with CXCR4 surface receptors. From Human immunodeficiency virus type 1 group M subtype B (isolate Lai) (HIV-1).
   3627..3807    +  LTR            5' LTR (truncated): truncated 5' long terminal repeat (LTR) from HIV-1
   3879..4000    +  polyA_signal   SV40 poly(A) signal: SV40 polyadenylation signal
   4040..4175    +  rep_origin     SV40 ori: SV40 origin of replication
   4196..4214    -  promoter       T7 promoter: promoter for bacteriophage T7 RNA polymerase
   4222..4377    +  CDS            lacZα (fragment): LacZα fragment of β-galactosidase; lacZ fragment
   4382..4810    +  rep_origin     f1 ori (sequence partly withheld): f1 bacteriophage origin of replication; arrow indicates direction of (+) strand synthesis
   4863..4967    +  promoter       AmpR promoter: bla
   4968..5828    +  CDS            AmpR: β-lactamase; bla; confers resistance to ampicillin, carbenicillin, and related antibiotics
   5999..6587    +  rep_origin     ori: high-copy-number ColE1/pMB1/pBR322/pUC origin of replication
   6770..6862    +  CDS            lacI (fragment): lac repressor; lacI; The lac repressor binds to the lac operator to inhibit transcription in E. coli. This inhibition can be relieved by adding lactose or isopropyl-β-D-thiogalactopyranoside (IPTG).
   6875..6896    +  protein_bind   CAP binding site: CAP binding activates transcription in the presence of cAMP. E. coli catabolite activator protein
   6911..6941    +  promoter       lac promoter: promoter for the E. coli lac operon
   6949..6965    +  protein_bind   lac operator: The lac repressor binds to the lac operator to inhibit transcription in E. coli. This inhibition can be relieved by adding lactose or isopropyl-β-D-thiogalactopyranoside (IPTG). lac repressor encoded by lacI
   7010..7028    +  promoter       T3 promoter: promoter for bacteriophage T3 RNA polymerase
   7056..7282    +  promoter       RSV promoter: Rous sarcoma virus enhancer/promoter
   7283..7463    +  LTR            5' LTR (truncated): truncated 5' long terminal repeat (LTR) from HIV-1
   7510..7635    +  misc_feature   HIV-1 Ψ: packaging signal of human immunodeficiency virus type 1
   7619..7982    +  CDS            HIV-1 gag (fragment): gag protein from human immunodeficiency virus 1; gag
   8128..8361    +  misc_feature   RRE: The Rev response element (RRE) of HIV-1 allows for Rev-dependent mRNA export from the nucleus to the cytoplasm.
   8738..8838    +  CDS            Rev (fragment): human immunodeficiency virus 1 (HIV-1) Rev protein; rev; enhances nuclear export of unspliced and incompletely spliced viral mRNAs
>Addgene plasmid #158235 | pLKO_HA.AU1.V5_NGFR | addgene full sequence | sequence record 327652 | Addgene NGS Result
TCGACGGTATCGATCACGAGACTAGTATCGAGCGGCCGCCCCCTTCACCGAGGGCCTATTTCCCATGATT
CCTTCATATTTGCATATACGATACAAGGCTGTTAGAGAGATAATTGGAATTAATTTGACTGTAAACACAA
AGATATTAGTACAAAATACGTGACGTAGAAAGTAATAATTTCTTGGGTAGTTTGCAGTTTTAAAATTATG
TTTTAAAATGGACTATCATATGCTTACCGTAACTTGAAAGTATTTCGATTTCTTGGCTTTATATATCTTG
TGGAAAGGACGAAACACCGGGTCTTCGAGAAGACCTGTTTTAGAGCTAGAAATAGCAAGTTAAAATAAGG
CTAGTCCGTTATCAACTTGAAAAAGTGGCACCGAGTCGGTGCTTTTTTTAATTCTCGACCTCGAGACAAA
TGGCAGTATTCATCCACAATTTTAAAAGAAAAGGGGGGATTGGGGGGTACAGTGCAGGGGAAAGAATAGT
AGACATAATAGCAACAGACATACAAACTAAAGAATTACAAAAACAAATTACAAAAATTCAAAATTTTCGG
GTTTATTACAGGGACAGCAGAGATCCACTTTGGCCGCGGCTCGAGGCGATAAGCTTTGCAAAGATGGATA
AAGTTTTAAACAGAGAGGAATCTTTGCAGCTAATGGACCTTCTAGGTCTTGAAAGGAGTGGGAATTGGCT
CCGGTGCCCGTCAGTGGGCAGAGCGCACATCGCCCACAGTCCCCGAGAAGTTGGGGGGAGGGGTCGGCAA
TTGAACCGGTGCCTAGAGAAGGTGGCGCGGGGTAAACTGGGAAAGTGATGTCGTGTACTGGCTCCGCCTT
TTTCCCGAGGGTGGGGGAGAACCGTATATAAGTGCAGTAGTCGCCGTGAACGTTCTTTTTCGCAACGGGT
TTGCCGCCAGAACACAGGTAAGTGCCGTGTGTGGTTCCCGCGGGCCTGGCCTCTTTACGGGTTATGGCCC
TTGCGTGCCTTGAATTACTTCCACCTGGCTGCAGTACGTGATTCTTGATCCCGAGCTTCGGGTTGGAAGT
GGGTGGGAGAGTTCGAGGCCTTGCGCTTAAGGAGCCCCTTCGCCTCGTGCTTGAGTTGAGGCCTGGCCTG
GGCGCTGGGGCCGCCGCGTGCGAATCTGGTGGCACCTTCGCGCCTGTCTCGCTGCTTTCGATAAGTCTCT
AGCCATTTAAAATTTTTGATGACCTGCTGCGACGCTTTTTTTCTGGCAAGATAGTCTTGTAAATGCGGGC
CAAGATCTGCACACTGGTATTTCGGTTTTTGGGGCCGCGGGCGGCGACGGGGCCCGTGCGTCCCAGCGCA
CATGTTCGGCGAGGCGGGGCCTGCGAGCGCGGCCACCGAGAATCGGACGGGGGTAGTCTCAAGCTGGCCG
GCCTGCTCTGGTGCCTGGCCTCGCGCCGCCGTGTATCGCCCCGCCCTGGGCGGCAAGGCTGGCCCGGTCG
GCACCAGTTGCGTGAGCGGAAAGATGGCCGCTTCCCGGCCCTGCTGCAGGGAGCTCAAAATGGAGGACGC
GGCGCTCGGGAGAGCGGGCGGGTGAGTCACCCACACAAAGGAAAAGGGCCTTTCCGTCCTCAGCCGTCGC
TTCATGTGACTCCACGGAGTACCGGGCGCCGTCCAGGCACCTCGATTAGTTCTCGAGCTTTTGGAGTACG
TCGTCTTTAGGTTGGGGGGAGGGGTTTTATGCGATGGAGTTTCCCCACACTGAGTGGGTGGAGACTGAAG
TTAGGCCAGCTTGGCACTTGATGTAATTCTCCTTGGAATTTGCCCTTTTTGAGTTTGGATCTTGGTTCAT
TCTCAAGCCTCAGACAGTGGTTCAAAGTTTTTTTCTTCCATTTCAGGTGTCGTGAGGAATTCTGCAGTCG
ATCGACGGTACCGCGGGCCCGGGATCCACGGTCGCCACCATGGGGGCAGGTGCCACCGGCCGCGCCATGG
ACGGGCCGCGCCTGCTGCTGTTGCTGCTTCTGGGGGTGTCCCTTGGAGGTGCCAAGGAGGCATGCTACCC
ATACGATGTGCCAGATTACGCTGGAGGAGGCGGGGGAGGGGACACCTATCGGTACATTGGAGGAGGCGGG
GGAGGGGGCAAACCAATTCCAAACCCACTGCTGGGACTGGATTCCACACCCACAGGCCTGTACACACACA
GCGGTGAGTGCTGCAAAGCCTGCAACCTGGGCGAGGGTGTGGCCCAGCCTTGTGGAGCCAACCAGACCGT
GTGTGAGCCCTGCCTGGACAGCGTGACGTTCTCCGACGTGGTGAGCGCGACCGAGCCGTGCAAGCCGTGC
ACCGAGTGCGTGGGGCTCCAGAGCATGTCGGCGCCGTGCGTGGAGGCCGACGACGCCGTGTGCCGCTGCG
CCTACGGCTACTACCAGGATGAGACGACTGGGCGCTGCGAGGCGTGCCGCGTGTGCGAGGCGGGCTCGGG
CCTCGTGTTCTCCTGCCAGGACAAGCAGAACACCGTGTGCGAGGAGTGCCCCGACGGCACGTATTCCGAC
GAGGCCAACCACGTGGACCCGTGCCTGCCCTGCACCGTGTGCGAGGACACCGAGCGCCAGCTCCGCGAGT
GCACACGCTGGGCCGACGCCGAGTGCGAGGAGATCCCTGGCCGTTGGATTACACGGTCCACACCCCCAGA
GGGCTCGGACAGCACAGCCCCCAGCACCCAGGAGCCTGAGGCACCTCCAGAACAAGACCTCATAGCCAGC
ACGGTGGCAGGTGTGGTGACCACAGTGATGGGCAGCTCCCAGCCCGTGGTGACCCGAGGCACCACCGACA
ACCTCATCCCTGTCTATTGCTCCATCCTGGCTGCTGTGGTTGTGGGCCTTGTGGCCTACATAGCCTTCAA
GAGGTGGAACAGGGGTATCCTCTAGAGCGGCCGCGTCGACAATCAACCTCTGGATTACAAAATTTGTGAA
AGATTGACTGGTATTCTTAACTATGTTGCTCCTTTTACGCTATGTGGATACGCTGCTTTAATGCCTTTGT
ATCATGCTATTGCTTCCCGTATGGCTTTCATTTTCTCCTCCTTGTATAAATCCTGGTTGCTGTCTCTTTA
TGAGGAGTTGTGGCCCGTTGTCAGGCAACGTGGCGTGGTGTGCACTGTGTTTGCTGACGCAACCCCCACT
GGTTGGGGCATTGCCACCACCTGTCAGCTCCTTTCCGGGACTTTCGCTTTCCCCCTCCCTATTGCCACGG
CGGAACTCATCGCCGCCTGCCTTGCCCGCTGCTGGACAGGGGCTCGGCTGTTGGGCACTGACAATTCCGT
GGTGTTGTCGGGGAAGCTGACGTCCTTTCCATGGCTGCTCGCCTGTGTTGCCACCTGGATTCTGCGCGGG
ACGTCCTTCTGCTACGTCCCTTCGGCCCTCAATCCAGCGGACCTTCCTTCCCGCGGCCTGCTGCCGGCTC
TGCGGCCTCTTCCGCATCTTCGCCTTCGCCCTCAGACGAGTCGGATCTCCCTTTGGGCCGCCTCCCCGCC
TGGGTACCTTTAAGACCAATGACTTACAAGGCAGCTGTAGATCTTAGCCACTTTTTAAAAGAAAAGGGGG
GACTGGAAGGGCTAATTCACTCCCAACGAAGATAAGATCTGCTTTTTGCTTGTACTGGGTCTCTCTGGTT
AGACCAGATCTGAGCCTGGGAGCTCTCTGGCTAACTAGGGAACCCACTGCTTAAGCCTCAATAAAGCTTG
CCTTGAGTGCTTCAAGTAGTGTGTGCCCGTCTGTTGTGTGACTCTGGTAACTAGAGATCCCTCAGACCCT
TTTAGTCAGTGTGGAAAATCTCTAGCAGTAGTAGTTCATGTCATCTTATTATTCAGTATTTATAACTTGC
AAAGAAATGAATATCAGAGAGTGAGAGGAACTTGTTTATTGCAGCTTATAATGGTTACAAATAAAGCAAT
AGCATCACAAATTTCACAAATAAAGCATTTTTTTCACTGCATTCTAGTTGTGGTTTGTCCAAACTCATCA
ATGTATCTTATCATGTCTGGCTCTAGCTATCCCGCCCCTAACTCCGCCCATCCCGCCCCTAACTCCGCCC
AGTTCCGCCCATTCTCCGCCCCATGGCTGACTAATTTTTTTTATTTATGCAGAGGCCGAGGCCGCCTCGG
CCTCTGAGCTATTCCAGAAGTAGTGAGGAGGCTTTTTTGGAGGCCTAGGGACGTACCCAATTCGCCCTAT
AGTGAGTCGTATTACGCGCGCTCACTGGCCGTCGTTTTACAACGTCGTGACTGGGAAAACCCTGGCGTTA
CCCAACTTAATCGCCTTGCAGCACATCCCCCTTTCGCCAGCTGGCGTAATAGCGAAGAGGCCCGCACCGA
TCGCCCTTCCCAACAGTTGCGCAGCCTGAATGGCGAATGGG
[124 nt withheld, positions 4382-4505]
C
[91 nt withheld, positions 4507-4597]
A
[49 nt withheld, positions 4599-4647]
CCTTTGACGTTGGAGTCCACGTTCTTT
[37 nt withheld, positions 4675-4711]
ACCCTATCTCGGTCTATTCTTTTGATTTATAAGGGATTTTGCCGATTTCGGCCTATTGGTTAAAAAATGA
GCTGATTTAACAAAAATTTAACGCGAATTTTAACAAAATATTAACGCTTACAATTTAGGTGGCACTTTTC
GGGGAAATGTGCGCGGAACCCCTATTTGTTTATTTTTCTAAATACATTCAAATATGTATCCGCTCATGAG
ACAATAACCCTGATAAATGCTTCAATAATATTGAAAAAGGAAGAGTATGAGTATTCAACATTTCCGTGTC
GCCCTTATTCCCTTTTTTGCGGCATTTTGCCTTCCTGTTTTTGCTCACCCAGAAACGCTGGTGAAAGTAA
AAGATGCTGAAGATCAGTTGGGTGCACGAGTGGGTTACATCGAACTGGATCTCAACAGCGGTAAGATCCT
TGAGAGTTTTCGCCCCGAAGAACGTTTTCCAATGATGAGCACTTTTAAAGTTCTGCTATGTGGCGCGGTA
TTATCCCGTATTGACGCCGGGCAAGAGCAACTCGGTCGCCGCATACACTATTCTCAGAATGACTTGGTTG
AGTACTCACCAGTCACAGAAAAGCATCTTACGGATGGCATGACAGTAAGAGAATTATGCAGTGCTGCCAT
AACCATGAGTGATAACACTGCGGCCAACTTACTTCTGACAACGATCGGAGGACCGAAGGAGCTAACCGCT
TTTTTGCACAACATGGGGGATCATGTAACTCGCCTTGATCGTTGGGAACCGGAGCTGAATGAAGCCATAC
CAAACGACGAGCGTGACACCACGATGCCTGTAGCAATGGCAACAACGTTGCGCAAACTATTAACTGGCGA
ACTACTTACTCTAGCTTCCCGGCAACAATTAATAGACTGGATGGAGGCGGATAAAGTTGCAGGACCACTT
CTGCGCTCGGCCCTTCCGGCTGGCTGGTTTATTGCTGATAAATCTGGAGCCGGTGAGCGTGGGTCTCGCG
GTATCATTGCAGCACTGGGGCCAGATGGTAAGCCCTCCCGTATCGTAGTTATCTACACGACGGGGAGTCA
GGCAACTATGGATGAACGAAATAGACAGATCGCTGAGATAGGTGCCTCACTGATTAAGCATTGGTAACTG
TCAGACCAAGTTTACTCATATATACTTTAGATTGATTTAAAACTTCATTTTTAATTTAAAAGGATCTAGG
TGAAGATCCTTTTTGATAATCTCATGACCAAAATCCCTTAACGTGAGTTTTCGTTCCACTGAGCGTCAGA
CCCCGTAGAAAAGATCAAAGGATCTTCTTGAGATCCTTTTTTTCTGCGCGTAATCTGCTGCTTGCAAACA
AAAAAACCACCGCTACCAGCGGTGGTTTGTTTGCCGGATCAAGAGCTACCAACTCTTTTTCCGAAGGTAA
CTGGCTTCAGCAGAGCGCAGATACCAAATACTGTTCTTCTAGTGTAGCCGTAGTTAGGCCACCACTTCAA
GAACTCTGTAGCACCGCCTACATACCTCGCTCTGCTAATCCTGTTACCAGTGGCTGCTGCCAGTGGCGAT
AAGTCGTGTCTTACCGGGTTGGACTCAAGACGATAGTTACCGGATAAGGCGCAGCGGTCGGGCTGAACGG
GGGGTTCGTGCACACAGCCCAGCTTGGAGCGAACGACCTACACCGAACTGAGATACCTACAGCGTGAGCT
ATGAGAAAGCGCCACGCTTCCCGAAGGGAGAAAGGCGGACAGGTATCCGGTAAGCGGCAGGGTCGGAACA
GGAGAGCGCACGAGGGAGCTTCCAGGGGGAAACGCCTGGTATCTTTATAGTCCTGTCGGGTTTCGCCACC
TCTGACTTGAGCGTCGATTTTTGTGATGCTCGTCAGGGGGGCGGAGCCTATGGAAAAACGCCAGCAACGC
GGCCTTTTTACGGTTCCTGGCCTTTTGCTGGCCTTTTGCTCACATGTTCTTTCCTGCGTTATCCCCTGAT
TCTGTGGATAACCGTATTACCGCCTTTGAGTGAGCTGATACCGCTCGCCGCAGCCGAACGACCGAGCGCA
GCGAGTCAGTGAGCGAGGAAGCGGAAGAGCGCCCAATACGCAAACCGCCTCTCCCCGCGCGTTGGCCGAT
TCATTAATGCAGCTGGCACGACAGGTTTCCCGACTGGAAAGCGGGCAGTGAGCGCAACGCAATTAATGTG
AGTTAGCTCACTCATTAGGCACCCCAGGCTTTACACTTTATGCTTCCGGCTCGTATGTTGTGTGGAATTG
TGAGCGGATAACAATTTCACACAGGAAACAGCTATGACCATGATTACGCCAAGCGCGCAATTAACCCTCA
CTAAAGGGAACAAAAGCTGGAGCTGCAAGCTTAATGTAGTCTTATGCAATACTCTTGTAGTCTTGCAACA
TGGTAACGATGAGTTAGCAACATGCCTTACAAGGAGAGAAAAAGCACCGTGCATGGCGATTGGTGGAAGT
AAGGTGGTACGATCGTGCCTTATTAGGAAGGCAACAGACGGGTCTGACATGGATTGGACGAACCACTGAA
TTGCCGCATTGCAGAGATATTGTATTTAAGTGCCTAGCTCGATACATAAACGGGTCTCTCTGGTTAGACC
AGATCTGAGCCTGGGAGCTCTCTGGCTAACTAGGGAACCCACTGCTTAAGCCTCAATAAAGCTTGCCTTG
AGTGCTTCAAGTAGTGTGTGCCCGTCTGTTGTGTGACTCTGGTAACTAGAGATCCCTCAGACCCTTTTAG
TCAGTGTGGAAAATCTCTAGCAGTGGCGCCCGAACAGGGACTTGAAAGCGAAAGGGAAACCAGAGGAGCT
CTCTCGACGCAGGACTCGGCTTGCTGAAGCGCGCACGGCAAGAGGCGAGGGGCGGCGACTGGTGAGTACG
CCAAAAATTTTGACTAGCGGAGGCTAGAAGGAGAGAGATGGGTGCGAGAGCGTCAGTATTAAGCGGGGGA
GAATTAGATCGCGATGGGAAAAAATTCGGTTAAGGCCAGGGGGAAAGAAAAAATATAAATTAAAACATAT
AGTATGGGCAAGCAGGGAGCTAGAACGATTCGCAGTTAATCCTGGCCTGTTAGAAACATCAGAAGGCTGT
AGACAAATACTGGGACAGCTACAACCATCCCTTCAGACAGGATCAGAAGAACTTAGATCATTATATAATA
CAGTAGCAACCCTCTATTGTGTGCATCAAAGGATAGAGATAAAAGACACCAAGGAAGCTTTAGACAAGAT
AGAGGAAGAGCAAAACAAAAGTAAGACCACCGCACAGCAAGCGGCCGCTGATCTTCAGACCTGGAGGAGG
AGATATGAGGGACAATTGGAGAAGTGAATTATATAAATATAAAGTAGTAAAAATTGAACCATTAGGAGTA
GCACCCACCAAGGCAAAGAGAAGAGTGGTGCAGAGAGAAAAAAGAGCAGTGGGAATAGGAGCTTTGTTCC
TTGGGTTCTTGGGAGCAGCAGGAAGCACTATGGGCGCAGCGTCAATGACGCTGACGGTACAGGCCAGACA
ATTATTGTCTGGTATAGTGCAGCAGCAGAACAATTTGCTGAGGGCTATTGAGGCGCAACAGCATCTGTTG
CAACTCACAGTCTGGGGCATCAAGCAGCTCCAGGCAAGAATCCTGGCTGTGGAAAGATACCTAAAGGATC
AACAGCTCCTGGGGATTTGGGGTTGCTCTGGAAAACTCATTTGCACCACTGCTGTGCCTTGGAATGCTAG
TTGGAGTAATAAATCTCTGGAACAGATTTGGAATCACACGACCTGGATGGAGTGGGACAGAGAAATTAAC
AATTACACAAGCTTAATACACTCCTTAATTGAAGAATCGCAAAACCAGCAAGAAAAGAATGAACAAGAAT
TATTGGAATTAGATAAATGGGCAAGTTTGTGGAATTGGTTTAACATAACAAATTGGCTGTGGTATATAAA
ATTATTCATAATGATAGTAGGAGGCTTGGTAGGTTTAAGAATAGTTTTTGCTGTACTTTCTATAGTGAAT
AGAGTTAGGCAGGGATATTCACCATTATCGTTTCAGACCCACCTCCCAACCCCGAGGGGACCCGACAGGC
CCGAAGGAATAGAAGAAGAAGGTGGAGAGAGAGACAGAGACAGATCCATTCGATTAGTGAACGGATC
