>Addgene plasmid #158235 | pLKO_HA.AU1.V5_NGFR | depositor partial sequence | sequence record 305339 | Tagged NGFR
ATGGGGGCAGGTGCCACCGGCCGCGCCATGGACGGGCCGCGCCTGCTGCTGTTGCTGCTTCTGGGGGTGT
CCCTTGGAGGTGCCAAGGAGGCATGCTACCCATACGATGTGCCAGATTACGCTGGAGGAGGCGGGGGAGG
GGACACCTATCGGTACATTGGAGGAGGCGGGGGAGGGGGCAAACCAATTCCAAACCCACTGCTGGGACTG
GATTCCACACCCACAGGCCTGTACACACACAGCGGTGAGTGCTGCAAAGCCTGCAACCTGGGCGAGGGTG
TGGCCCAGCCTTGTGGAGCCAACCAGACCGTGTGTGAGCCCTGCCTGGACAGCGTGACGTTCTCCGACGT
GGTGAGCGCGACCGAGCCGTGCAAGCCGTGCACCGAGTGCGTGGGGCTCCAGAGCATGTCGGCGCCGTGC
GTGGAGGCCGACGACGCCGTGTGCCGCTGCGCCTACGGCTACTACCAGGATGAGACGACTGGGCGCTGCG
AGGCGTGCCGCGTGTGCGAGGCGGGCTCGGGCCTCGTGTTCTCCTGCCAGGACAAGCAGAACACCGTGTG
CGAGGAGTGCCCCGACGGCACGTATTCCGACGAGGCCAACCACGTGGACCCGTGCCTGCCCTGCACCGTG
TGCGAGGACACCGAGCGCCAGCTCCGCGAGTGCACACGCTGGGCCGACGCCGAGTGCGAGGAGATCCCTG
GCCGTTGGATTACACGGTCCACACCCCCAGAGGGCTCGGACAGCACAGCCCCCAGCACCCAGGAGCCTGA
GGCACCTCCAGAACAAGACCTCATAGCCAGCACGGTGGCAGGTGTGGTGACCACAGTGATGGGCAGCTCC
CAGCCCGTGGTGACCCGAGGCACCACCGACAACCTCATCCCTGTCTATTGCTCCATCCTGGCTGCTGTGG
TTGTGGGCCTTGTGGCCTACATAGCCTTCAAGAGGTGGAACAGGGGTATCCTCTAG
